>Addgene plasmid #128685 | His-TEV-GB1 Initial Gly | addgene full sequence | sequence record 253006 | Addgene NGS Result
CTCATGACCAAAATCCCTTAACGTGAGTTACGCGCGCGTCGTTCCACTGAGCGTCAGACCCCGTAGAAAA
GATCAAAGGATCTTCTTGAGATCCTTTTTTTCTGCGCGTAATCTGCTGCTTGCAAACAAAAAAACCACCG
CTACCAGCGGTGGTTTGTTTGCCGGATCAAGAGCTACCAACTCTTTTTCCGAAGGTAACTGGCTTCAGCA
GAGCGCAGATACCAAATACTGTTCTTCTAGTGTAGCCGTAGTTAGCCCACCACTTCAAGAACTCTGTAGC
ACCGCCTACATACCTCGCTCTGCTAATCCTGTTACCAGTGGCTGCTGCCAGTGGCGATAAGTCGTGTCTT
ACCGGGTTGGACTCAAGACGATAGTTACCGGATAAGGCGCAGCGGTCGGGCTGAACGGGGGGTTCGTGCA
CACAGCCCAGCTTGGAGCGAACGACCTACACCGAACTGAGATACCTACAGCGTGAGCTATGAGAAAGCGC
CACGCTTCCCGAAGGGAGAAAGGCGGACAGGTATCCGGTAAGCGGCAGGGTCGGAACAGGAGAGCGCACG
AGGGAGCTTCCAGGGGGAAACGCCTGGTATCTTTATAGTCCTGTCGGGTTTCGCCACCTCTGACTTGAGC
GTCGATTTTTGTGATGCTCGTCAGGGGGGCGGAGCCTATGGAAAAACGCCAGCAACGCGGCCTTTTTACG
GTTCCTGGCCTTTTGCTGGCCTTTTGCTCACATGTTCTTTCCTGCGTTATCCCCTGATTCTGTGGATAAC
CGTATTACCGCCTTTGAGTGAGCTGATACCGCTCGCCGCAGCCGAACGACCGAGCGCAGCGAGTCAGTGA
GCGAGGAAGCGGAAGGCGAGAGTAGGGAACTGCCAGGCATCAAACTAAGCAGAAGGCCCCTGACGGATGG
CCTTTTTGCGTTTCTACAAACTCTTTCTGTGTTGTAAAACGACGGCCAGTCTTAAGCTCGGGCCCCCTGG
GCGGTTCTGATAACGAGTAATCGTTAATCCGCAAATAACGTAAAAACCCGCTTCGGCGGGTTTTTTTATG
GGGGGAGTTTAGGGAAAGAGCATTTGTCAGAATATTTAAGGGCGCCTGTCACTTTGCTTGATATATGAGA
ATTATTTAACCTTATAAATGAGAAAAAAGCAACGCACTTTAAATAAGATACGTTGCTTTTTCGATTGATG
AACACCTATAATTAAACTATTCATCTATTATTTATGATTTTTTGTATATACAATATTTCTAGTTTGTTAA
AGAGAATTAAGAAAATAAATCTCGAAAATAATAAAGGGAAAATCAGTTTTTGATATCAAAATTATACATG
TCAACGATAATACAAAATATAATACAAACTATAAGATGTTATCAGTATTTATTATCATTTAGAATAAATT
TTGTGTCGCCCTTCCGCGAAATTAATACGACTCACTATAGGGGAATTGTGAGCGGATAACAATTCCCCTC
TAGAAATAATTTTGTTTAACTTTTAGGAGGTAAAACATATGAGCCATCACCACCACCACCACGACTACGA
CATTCCGACGACGGAGAACTTGTATTTCCAGGGTCAGTACAAACTGATCCTGAATGGCAAGACCCTGAAG
GGTGAAACCACCACCGAAGCGGTCGATGCAGCGACGGCTGAAAAAGTTTTCAAGCAATATGCGAACGATA
ATGGTGTTGACGGCGAGTGGACTTACGATGACGCCACGAAAACCTTTACCGTGACCGAGTAACTCGAGCC
CCCTAGCATAACCCCTTGGGGCCTCTAAACGGGTCTTGAGGGGTTTTTTGCCCCTGAGACGCGTCAATCG
AGTTCGTACCTAAGGGCGACACCCCATAATTAGCCCGGGCGAAAGGCCCAGTCTTTCGACTGAGCCTTTC
GTTTTATTTGATGCCTGGCAGTTCCCTACTCTCGCATGGGGAGTCCCCACACTACCATCGGCGCTACGGC
GTTTCACTTCTGAGTTCGGCATGGGGTCAGGTGGGACCACCGCGCTACTGCCGCCAGGCAAACAAGGGGT
GTTATGAGCCATATTCAGGTATAAATGGGCTCGCGATAATGTTCAGAATTGGTTAATTGGTTGTAACACT
GACCCCTATTTGTTTATTTTTCTAAATACATTCAAATATGTATCCGCTCATGAGACAATAACCCTGATAA
ATGCTTCAATAATATTGAAAAAGGAAGAATATGAGTATTCAACATTTCCGTGTCGCCCTTATTCCCTTTT
TTGCGGCATTTTGCCTTCCTGTTTTTGCTCACCCAGAAACGCTGGTGAAAGTAAAAGATGCTGAAGATCA
GTTGGGTGCACGAGTGGGTTACATCGAACTGGATCTCAACAGCGGTAAGATCCTTGAGAGTTTTCGCCCC
GAAGAACGTTTTCCAATGATGAGCACTTTTAAAGTTCTGCTATGTGGCGCGGTATTATCCCGTATTGACG
CCGGGCAAGAGCAACTCGGTCGCCGCATACACTATTCTCAGAATGACTTGGTTGAGTACTCACCAGTCAC
AGAAAAGCATCTTACGGATGGCATGACAGTAAGAGAATTATGCAGTGCTGCCATAACCATGAGTGATAAC
ACTGCGGCCAACTTACTTCTGACAACGATCGGAGGACCGAAGGAGCTAACCGCTTTTTTGCACAACATGG
GGGATCATGTAACTCGCCTTGATCGTTGGGAACCGGAGCTGAATGAAGCCATACCAAACGACGAGCGTGA
CACCACGATGCCTGTAGCGATGGCAACAACGTTGCGCAAACTATTAACTGGCGAACTACTTACTCTAGCT
TCCCGGCAACAATTAATAGACTGGATGGAGGCGGATAAAGTTGCAGGACCACTTCTGCGCTCGGCCCTTC
CGGCTGGCTGGTTTATTGCTGATAAATCCGGAGCCGGTGAGCGTGGTTCTCGCGGTATCATCGCAGCGCT
GGGGCCAGATGGTAAGCCCTCCCGTATCGTAGTTATCTACACGACGGGGAGTCAGGCAACTATGGATGAA
CGAAATAGACAGATCGCTGAGATAGGTGCCTCACTGATTAAGCATTGGTAAGCGGCGCGCCATCGAATGG
CGCAAAACCTTTCGCGGTATGGCATGATAGCGCCCGGAAGAGAGTCAATTCAGGGTGGTGAATATGAAAC
CAGTAACGTTATACGATGTCGCAGAGTATGCCGGTGTCTCTTATCAGACCGTTTCCCGCGTGGTGAACCA
GGCCAGCCACGTTTCTGCGAAAACGCGGGAAAAAGTGGAAGCGGCGATGGCGGAGCTGAATTACATTCCC
AACCGCGTGGCACAACAACTGGCGGGCAAACAGTCGTTGCTGATTGGCGTTGCCACCTCCAGTCTGGCCC
TGCACGCGCCGTCGCAAATTGTCGCGGCGATTAAATCTCGCGCCGATCAACTGGGTGCCAGCGTGGTGGT
GTCGATGGTAGAACGAAGCGGCGTCGAAGCCTGTAAAGCGGCGGTGCACAATCTTCTCGCGCAACGCGTC
AGTGGGCTGATCATTAACTATCCGCTGGATGACCAGGATGCCATTGCTGTGGAAGCTGCCTGCACTAATG
TTCCGGCGTTATTTCTTGATGTCTCTGACCAGACACCCATCAACAGTATTATTTTCTCCCATGAGGACGG
TACGCGACTGGGCGTGGAGCATCTGGTCGCATTGGGTCACCAGCAAATCGCGCTGTTAGCGGGCCCATTA
AGTTCTGTCTCGGCGCGTCTGCGTCTGGCTGGCTGGCATAAATATCTCACTCGCAATCAAATTCAGCCGA
TAGCGGAACGGGAAGGCGACTGGAGTGCCATGTCCGGTTTTCAACAAACCATGCAAATGCTGAATGAGGG
CATCGTTCCCACTGCGATGCTGGTTGCCAACGATCAGATGGCGCTGGGCGCAATGCGCGCCATTACCGAG
TCCGGGCTGCGCGTTGGTGCGGATATCTCGGTAGTGGGATACGACGATACCGAAGATAGCTCATGTTATA
TCCCGCCGTTAACCACCATCAAACAGGATTTTCGCCTGCTGGGGCAAACCAGCGTGGACCGCTTGCTGCA
ACTCTCTCAGGGCCAGGCGGTGAAGGGCAATCAGCTGTTGCCAGTCTCACTGGTGAAAAGAAAAACCACC
CTGGCGCCCAATACGCAAACCGCCTCTCCCCGCGCGTTGGCCGATTCATTAATGCAGCTGGCACGACAGG
TTTCCCGACTGGAAAGCGGGCAGTGA
Features (pLannotate 1.2.2; 14 found; start..end, strand, type, name):
     86..674     +  rep_origin     ori: high-copy-number ColE1/pMB1/pBR322/pUC origin of replication
    899..916     +  terminator     rrnB T2 terminator (fragment): transcription terminator T2 from the E. coli rrnB gene
    941..960     -  CDS            lacZα (fragment): LacZα fragment of β-galactosidase; lacZ fragment
   1423..1441    +  promoter       T7 promoter: promoter for bacteriophage T7 RNA polymerase
   1442..1466    +  protein_bind   lac operator: The lac repressor binds to the lac operator to inhibit transcription in E. coli. This inhibition can be relieved by adding lactose or isopropyl-β-D-thiogalactopyranoside (IPTG). lac repressor encoded by lacI
   1578..1739    +  CDS            spg (fragment): SPG1_STRSG - Experimental evidence at protein level: Swiss-Prot protein existence level 1. Binds to the constant Fc region of IgG with high affinity. From Streptococcus sp. group G.
   1753..1800    +  terminator     T7 terminator: transcription terminator for bacteriophage T7 RNA polymerase
   1860..1900    -  terminator     rrnB T1 terminator (fragment): transcription terminator T1 from the E. coli rrnB gene
   1902..2017    -  ncRNA          5S rRNA: Accession: RF00001 - 5S ribosomal RNA
   2048..2072    +  CDS            KanR (fragment): aminoglycoside phosphotransferase; aph(3')-Ia; confers resistance to kanamycin
   2102..2198    +  promoter       AmpR promoter (fragment): bla
   2201..3061    +  CDS            AmpR: β-lactamase; bla; confers resistance to ampicillin, carbenicillin, and related antibiotics
   3070..3143    +  promoter       lacI promoter (fragment): lacI
   3144..4223    +  CDS            lacI: LACI_ECOLI - Experimental evidence at protein level: Swiss-Prot protein existence level 1. Repressor of the lactose operon. Binds allolactose as an inducer. From Escherichia coli (strain K12).
