[The description below was written by a language model from this plasmid's Addgene catalogue record and pLannotate feature annotations shown in this document.]
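Description:
His-TEV-GB1 Initial Gly is a 4.2 kb bacterial expression plasmid built on the pJexpress414 backbone, a commercially synthesized T7-based vector. It replicates in E. coli from a high-copy ColE1/pUC-type origin and is selected with ampicillin through a β-lactamase (AmpR) gene driven by its own promoter. The backbone also carries a full-length lacI gene with its promoter, so the plasmid supplies its own lac repressor. Short annotated fragments of lacZα, KanR, a 5S rRNA segment and the rrnB T1 and T2 terminators appear to be backbone remnants or insulating elements rather than functional genes.

The payload is a roughly 250 bp insert derived from spg, the immunoglobulin G-binding protein G of group G Streptococcus, corresponding to the small GB1 domain. According to the record, this is a mutant version containing no methionine residues. It sits downstream of a T7 promoter immediately followed by a lac operator and is closed by a T7 terminator. Transcription therefore depends on T7 RNA polymerase from a suitable expression host and is held off by LacI until induced with IPTG. The insert carries an N-terminal His tag for affinity purification. The plasmid name indicates a TEV protease site between tag and domain, and suggests that the protein begins with glycine after cleavage, although neither the tag nor the TEV site is separately annotated in the feature table.

The associated work concerns selenium-77 NMR of selenomethionine in proteins. A methionine-free GB1 would fit there as a background or parent scaffold, but the record does not spell out that role.
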