Addgene plasmid #128685: His-TEV-GB1 Initial Gly
Purpose: Expresses GB1 mutant with no Methionine residues
Depositing lab: Sharon Rozovsky. Depositing organization: University of Delaware. Publication: (77)Se NMR Probes the Protein Environment of Selenomethionine. Chen Q, Xu S, Lu X, Boeri MV, Pepelyayeva Y, Diaz EL, Soni SD, Allaire M, Forstner MB, Bahnson BJ, Rozovsky S. J Phys Chem B. 2020 Jan 30;124(4):601-616. doi: 10.1021/acs.jpcb.9b07466. Epub 2020 Jan 7. PubMed 31846581.
Backbone
  Vector backbone: pJexpress414
  Backbone size w/o insert (bp): 3973
  Total vector size (bp): 4226
  Vector type: Bacterial Expression
Growth in bacteria
  Bacterial resistance: Ampicillin, 100 μg/mL
  Growth temperature: 37°C
  Growth strain: DH5alpha
  Copy number: High Copy
Gene/Insert
  Gene/Insert name: spg
  Species: Streptococcus sp. group G
  Insert size (bp): 253
  Promoter: T7
  Tag / fusion protein: His (N terminal on insert)
  Cloning method: Unknown
  Sequencing primers: 5′ T7
Resource information
  A portion of this plasmid was derived from a plasmid made by: DNA 2.0
Terms and licenses: Academic/Nonprofit Terms; Industry Terms
How to cite: His-TEV-GB1 Initial Gly was a gift from Sharon Rozovsky (Addgene plasmid # 128685 ; http://n2t.net/addgene:128685 ; RRID:Addgene_128685)
