>Addgene plasmid #128685 | His-TEV-GB1 Initial Gly | depositor partial sequence | sequence record 246774 | protein of interest
ATGAGCCATCACCACCACCACCACGACTACGACATTCCGACGACGGAGAACTTGTATTTCCAGGGTCAGT
ACAAACTGATCCTGAATGGCAAGACCCTGAAGGGTGAAACCACCACCGAAGCGGTCGATGCAGCGACGGC
TGAAAAAGTTTTCAAGCAATATGCGAACGATAATGGTGTTGACGGCGAGTGGACTTACGATGACGCCACG
AAAACCTTTACCGTGACCGAGTAA
